Addgene plasmid #127033: pJUMP18-Histag_N
Purpose: Basic Part N- N-terminus; polyhistidine tag
Depositing lab: Chris French. Depositing organization: University of Edinburgh. Publication: Joint universal modular plasmids (JUMP): a flexible vector platform for synthetic biology. Valenzuela-Ortega M, French C. Synth Biol (Oxf). 2021 Feb 2;6(1):ysab003. doi: 10.1093/synbio/ysab003. eCollection 2021. PubMed 33623824.
Backbone
  Vector backbone: pJUMP18-Uac
  Backbone manufacturer: Backbone derived from SEVA.
  Vector type: Bacterial Expression, Synthetic Biology
Growth in bacteria
  Bacterial resistance: Ampicillin, 100 μg/mL
  Growth temperature: 37°C
  Growth strain: JM109
  Copy number: High Copy
Gene/Insert
  Gene/Insert name: Part His6_N
  Species: Synthetic
  Mutation: None
  Cloning method: Restriction Enzyme; 5′ cloning site Unknown (unknown if destroyed)
Terms and licenses: Academic/Nonprofit Terms; Industry Terms: Not Available to Industry
Depositor comments: Please visit https://www.biorxiv.org/content/10.1101/799585v1 for bioRxiv preprint.
How to cite: pJUMP18-Histag_N was a gift from Chris French (Addgene plasmid # 127033 ; http://n2t.net/addgene:127033 ; RRID:Addgene_127033)
