[The description below was written by a language model from this plasmid's Addgene catalogue record and pLannotate feature annotations shown in this document.]
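Description:
pJUMP18-Histag_N is a small (about 2.7 kb) bacterial part-storage plasmid from the Joint Universal Modular Plasmids (JUMP) synthetic biology platform. It holds a single basic part: a synthetic polyhistidine tag formatted for the N-terminal ("N") position of a modular assembly. The backbone is pJUMP18-Uac, which derives from the SEVA (Standard European Vector Architecture) family. It replicates in E. coli from a high-copy ColE1/pUC-type origin and is selected with ampicillin through a TEM beta-lactamase gene (bla) driven by its own promoter and followed by the phage fd terminator. An incP oriT is also present, which would allow the plasmid to be mobilised by conjugation when transfer functions are supplied in trans.

The payload is a short 6xHis coding segment flanked by the BioBrick prefix and suffix, so the part sits within a standardised cloning region. The lambda t0 terminator lies downstream of this region and the rrnB T1 terminator upstream in the opposite orientation, the usual SEVA arrangement for insulating the cargo site from transcription from the rest of the plasmid. No promoter or ribosome binding site driving the tag is annotated, consistent with its role as a stored part rather than an expression unit. A short lacI fragment and a CAP binding site are also annotated, and these look like remnants of a lac-derived region rather than functional regulatory elements. The record does not state the restriction sites or enzymes used for cloning or assembly. The plasmid is typically used as a source of the His-tag module, to be combined with promoter, RBS, coding and terminator parts to build proteins carrying an N-terminal affinity tag for purification or detection.
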