Features (pLannotate 1.2.2; 12 found; start..end, strand, type, name):
     39..60      +  misc_feature   BioBrick prefix: BioBrick prefix for parts that do not start with "ATG"
     86..103     +  CDS            7xHis (fragment): 6xHis affinity tag
    130..150     +  misc_feature   BioBrick suffix: universal suffix for all parts
    184..278     +  terminator     lambda t0 terminator: transcription terminator from phage lambda
    351..442     +  promoter       AmpR promoter: bla
    443..1300    +  CDS            bla: BLAT_ECOLX - Experimental evidence at protein level: Swiss-Prot protein existence level 1. TEM-type are the most prevalent beta-lactamases in enterobacteria; they hydrolyze the beta-lactam bond in susceptible beta-lactam antibiotics, thus conferring resistance to penicillins and cephalosporins. TEM-3 and TEM-4 are capable of hydrolyzing cefotaxime and ceftazidime. TEM-5 is capable of hydrolyzing ceftazidime. TEM-6 is capable of hydrolyzing ceftazidime and aztreonam. TEM-8/CAZ-2, TEM- 16/CAZ-7 and TEM-24/CAZ-6 are markedly active against ceftazidime. IRT- 4 shows resistance to beta-lactamase in
   1307..1346    +  terminator     fd terminator: central terminator from bacteriophage fd (Otsuka and Kunisawa, 1982)
   1493..1601    +  oriT           oriT: incP origin of transfer
   1637..2225    +  rep_origin     ori: high-copy-number ColE1/pMB1/pBR322/pUC origin of replication
   2408..2500    +  CDS            lacI (fragment): lac repressor; lacI; The lac repressor binds to the lac operator to inhibit transcription in E. coli. This inhibition can be relieved by adding lactose or isopropyl-β-D-thiogalactopyranoside (IPTG).
   2513..2534    +  protein_bind   CAP binding site: CAP binding activates transcription in the presence of cAMP. E. coli catabolite activator protein
   2568..2654    -  terminator     rrnB T1 terminator: Escherichia coli rrnB; transcription terminator T1 from the E. coli rrnB gene
>Addgene plasmid #127033 | pJUMP18-Histag_N | addgene full sequence | sequence record 248406 | Addgene NGS Result
TTAATTAAGGAGTTTTGCAGGTGCACCTGCTTTTCGCTGAATTCGCGGCCGCTTCTAGAGGGTCTGCGAT
GTTTGGTCTCTAATGCATCACCATCACCATCACGGAGCCTGAGACCTTTCATCGCGACCTACTAGTAGCG
GCCGCTGCAGGGAGTTGTCTTCGAAGACTTCGCTCTAGTCTTGGACTCCTGTTGATAGATCCAGTAATGA
CCTCAGAACTCCATCTGGATTTGTTCAGAACGCTCGGTTGCCGCCGGGCGTTTTTTATTGGTGAGAATCC
AGGGGTCCCCAATAATTACGATTTAAATTAGTAGCCCGCCTAATGAGCGGGCTTTTTTTTAATTCCCCTA
TTTGTTTATTTTTCTAAATACATTCAAATATGTATCCGCTCATGAGACAATAACCCTGATAAATGCTTCA
ATAATATTGAAAAAGGAAGAGTATGAGCATTCAGCATTTTCGTGTGGCGCTGATTCCGTTTTTTGCGGCG
TTTTGCCTGCCGGTGTTTGCGCATCCGGAAACCCTGGTGAAAGTGAAAGATGCGGAAGATCAACTGGGTG
CGCGCGTGGGCTATATTGAACTGGATCTGAACAGCGGCAAAATTCTGGAATCTTTTCGTCCGGAAGAACG
TTTTCCGATGATGAGCACCTTTAAAGTGCTGCTGTGCGGTGCGGTTCTGAGCCGTGTGGATGCGGGCCAG
GAACAACTGGGCCGTCGTATTCATTATAGCCAGAACGATCTGGTGGAATATAGCCCGGTGACCGAAAAAC
ATCTGACCGATGGCATGACCGTGCGTGAACTGTGCAGCGCGGCGATTACCATGAGCGATAACACCGCGGC
GAACCTGCTGCTGACGACCATTGGCGGTCCGAAAGAACTGACCGCGTTTCTGCATAACATGGGCGATCAT
GTGACCCGTCTGGATCGTTGGGAACCGGAACTGAACGAAGCGATTCCGAACGATGAACGTGATACCACCA
TGCCGGCAGCAATGGCGACCACCCTGCGTAAACTGCTGACGGGTGAGCTGCTGACCCTGGCAAGCCGCCA
GCAACTGATTGATTGGATGGAAGCGGATAAAGTGGCGGGTCCGCTGCTGCGTAGCGCGCTGCCGGCTGGC
TGGTTTATTGCGGATAAAAGCGGTGCGGGCGAACGTGGCAGCCGTGGCATTATTGCGGCGCTGGGCCCGG
ATGGTAAACCGAGCCGTATTGTGGTGATTTATACCACCGGCAGCCAGGCGACGATGGATGAACGTAACCG
TCAGATTGCGGAAATTGGCGCGAGCCTGATTAAACATTGGTAAACCGATACAATTAAAGGCTCCTTTTGG
AGCCTTTTTTTTTGGACGACCCTTGTCCTTTTCCGCTGCATAACCCTGCTTCGGGGTCATTATAGCGATT
TTTTCGGTATATCCATCCTTTTTCGCACGATATACAGGATTTTGCCAAAGGGTTCGTGTAGACTTTCCTT
GGTGTATCCAACGGCGTCAGCCGGGCAGGATAGGTGAAGTAGGCCCACCCGCGAGCGGGTGTTCCTTCTT
CACTGTCCCTTATTCGCACCTGGCGGTGCTCAACGGGAATCCTGCTCTGCGAGGCTGGCCGTAGGCCGGC
CCCGTAGAAAAGATCAAAGGATCTTCTTGAGATCCTTTTTTTCTGCGCGTAATCTGCTGCTTGCAAACAA
AAAAACCACCGCTACCAGCGGTGGTTTGTTTGCCGGATCAAGAGCTACCAACTCTTTTTCCGAAGGTAAC
TGGCTTCAGCAGAGCGCAGATACCAAATACTGTTCTTCTAGTGTAGCCGTAGTTAGGCCACCACTTCAAG
AACTCTGTAGCACCGCCTACATACCTCGCTCTGCTAATCCTGTTACCAGTGGCTGCTGCCAGTGGCGATA
AGTCGTGTCTTACCGGGTTGGACTCAAGACGATAGTTACCGGATAAGGCGCAGCGGTCGGGCTGAACGGG
GGGTTCGTGCACACAGCCCAGCTTGGAGCGAACGACCTACACCGAACTGAGATACCTACAGCGTGAGCTA
TGAGAAAGCGCCACGCTTCCCGAAGGGAGAAAGGCGGACAGGTATCCGGTAAGCGGCAGGGTCGGAACAG
GAGAGCGCACGAGGGAGCTTCCAGGGGGAAACGCCTGGTATCTTTATAGTCCTGTCGGGTTTCGCCACCT
CTGACTTGAGCGTCGATTTTTGTGATGCTCGTCAGGGGGGCGGAGCCTATGGAAAAACGCCAGCAACGCG
GCCTTTTTACGGTTCCTGGCCTTTTGCTGGCCTTTTGCTCACATGTTCTTTCCTGCGTTATCCCCTGATT
CTGTGGATAACCGTATTACCGCCTTTGAGTGAGCTGATACCGCTCGCCGCAGCCGAACGACCGAGCGCAG
CGAGTCAGTGAGCGAGGAAGCGGAAGAGCGCCCAATACGCAAACCGCCTCTCCCCGCGCGTTGGCCGATT
CATTAATGCAGCTGGCACGACAGGTTTCCCGACTGGAAAGCGGGCAGTGAGCGCAACGCAATTAATGTGA
GTTAGCTCACTCATTAGGCAGGCGCGCCCAGCTGTCTAGGGCGGCGGATTTGTCCTACTCAGGAGAGCGT
TCACCGACAAACAACAGATAAAACGAAAGGCCCAGTCTTTCGACTGAGCCTTTCGTTTTATTTGATGCCT
